LOCUS       Exported 6833 bp ds-DNA circular SYN 12-MAY-2021
DEFINITION  Donor for precise CRISPR directed genomic integration using the
            GeneWeld method.
ACCESSION   .
VERSION     .
KEYWORDS    pPRISM-gal4-VP16-cmlc2-eGFP
SOURCE      synthetic DNA construct
  ORGANISM  synthetic DNA construct
REFERENCE   1 (bases 1 to 6833)
  AUTHORS   Wierson WA, Welker JM, Almeida MP, Mann CM, Webster DA, Weiss TJ,
            Torrie ME, Vollbrecht MK, Lan M, McKeighan KC, Ming Z, Wehmeier A,
            Mikelson CS, Haltom JA, Kwan KM, Chien CB, Balciunas D, Ekker SC,
            Clark KJ, Webber BR, Moriarity B, Solin SL, Carlson DF, Dobbs DL,
            McGrail M, Essner JJ.
  TITLE     GeneWeld: a method for efficient targeted integration directed by
            short homology
  JOURNAL   bioRxiv 431627
REFERENCE   2 (bases 1 to 6833)
  AUTHORS   .
  TITLE     Direct Submission
  JOURNAL   Exported May 12, 2021 from SnapGene Server 1.1.58
            http://www.snapgene.com
FEATURES             Location/Qualifiers
     source          1..6833
                     /organism="synthetic DNA construct"
                     /mol_type="other DNA"
     primer_bind     224..241
                     /label=L4440
                     /note="L4440 vector, forward primer"
     protein_bind    532..553
                     /label=CAP binding site
                     /bound_moiety="E. coli catabolite activator protein"
                     /note="CAP binding activates transcription in the presence
                     of cAMP."
     promoter        568..598
                     /label=lac promoter
                     /note="promoter for the E. coli lac operon"
     protein_bind    606..622
                     /label=lac operator
                     /bound_moiety="lac repressor encoded by lacI"
                     /note="The lac repressor binds to the lac operator to
                     inhibit transcription in E. coli. This inhibition can be
                     relieved by adding lactose or
                     isopropyl-beta-D-thiogalactopyranoside (IPTG)."
     primer_bind     611..633
                     /label=M13/pUC Reverse
                     /note="In lacZ gene"
     primer_bind     630..646
                     /label=M13 rev
                     /note="common sequencing primer, one of multiple similar
                     variants"
     primer_bind     630..646
                     /label=M13 Reverse
                     /note="In lacZ gene. Also called M13-rev"
     CDS             642..998
                     /codon_start=1
                     /gene="lacZ fragment"
                     /product="LacZ-alpha fragment of beta-galactosidase"
                     /label=lacZ-alpha
                     /translation="MTMITPSAQLTLTKGNKSWRTSRGGPVPNSPYSESYYARSLAVVL
                     QRRDWENPGVTQLNRLAAHPPFASWRNSEEARTDRPSQQLRSLNGEWTCHTSRSHELLS
                     VKASRRRGRKPRSF"
     primer_bind     665..685
                     /label=T3
                     /note="T3 promoter, forward primer"
     promoter        667..685
                     /label=T3 promoter
                     /note="promoter for bacteriophage T3 RNA polymerase"
     promoter        complement(733..751)
                     /label=T7 promoter
                     /note="promoter for bacteriophage T7 RNA polymerase"
     primer_bind     complement(761..778)
                     /label=M13 Forward
                     /note="In lacZ gene. Also called M13-F20 or M13 (-21)
                     Forward"
     primer_bind     complement(761..777)
                     /label=M13 fwd
                     /note="common sequencing primer, one of multiple similar
                     variants"
     primer_bind     complement(770..792)
                     /label=M13/pUC Forward
                     /note="In lacZ gene"
     CDS             1000..1437
                     /codon_start=1
                     /gene="Saccharomyces cerevisiae GAL4 (truncated)"
                     /product="DNA binding domain of the GAL4 transcriptional
                     activator"
                     /label=GAL4 DNA binding domain
                     /translation="KLLSSIEQACDICRLKKLKCSKEKPKCAKCLKNNWECRYSPKTKR
                     SPLTRAHLTEVESRLERLEQLFLLIFPREDLDMILKMDSLQDIKALLTGLFVQDNVNKD
                     AVTDRLASVETDMPLTLRQHRISATSSSEESSNKGQRQLTVS"
     CDS             3413..3433
                     /codon_start=1
                     /product="nuclear localization signal of SV40 (simian virus
                     40) large T antigen"
                     /label=SV40 NLS
                     /translation="PKKKRKV"
     CDS             3437..4156
                     /codon_start=1
                     /product="the original enhanced GFP (Yang et al., 1996)"
                     /label=EGFP
                     /note="mammalian codon-optimized"
                     /translation="MVSKGEELFTGVVPILVELDGDVNGHKFSVSGEGEGDATYGKLTL
                     KFICTTGKLPVPWPTLVTTLTYGVQCFSRYPDHMKQHDFFKSAMPEGYVQERTIFFKDD
                     GNYKTRAEVKFEGDTLVNRIELKGIDFKEDGNILGHKLEYNYNSHNVYIMADKQKNGIK
                     VNFKIRHNIEDGSVQLADHYQQNTPIGDGPVLLPDNHYLSTQSALSKDPNEKRDHMVLL
                     EFVTAAGITLGMDELYK"
     CDS             3437..4153
                     /codon_start=1
                     /product="enhanced GFP"
                     /label=EGFP
                     /translation="MVSKGEELFTGVVPILVELDGDVNGHKFSVSGEGEGDATYGKLTL
                     KFICTTGKLPVPWPTLVTTLTYGVQCFSRYPDHMKQHDFFKSAMPEGYVQERTIFFKDD
                     GNYKTRAEVKFEGDTLVNRIELKGIDFKEDGNILGHKLEYNYNSHNVYIMADKQKNGIK
                     VNFKIRHNIEDGSVQLADHYQQNTPIGDGPVLLPDNHYLSTQSALSKDPNEKRDHMVLL
                     EFVTAAGITLGMDELYK"
     primer_bind     complement(3482..3503)
                     /label=EGFP-N
                     /note="EGFP, reverse primer"
     primer_bind     complement(3743..3762)
                     /label=EXFP-R
                     /note="For distinguishing EGFP variants, reverse primer"
     primer_bind     4090..4111
                     /label=EGFP-C
                     /note="EGFP, forward primer"
     polyA_signal    4161..4385
                     /label=bGH poly(A) signal
                     /note="bovine growth hormone polyadenylation signal"
     polyA_signal    4455..4536
                     /label=SV40 poly(A) signal
                     /note="SV40 polyadenylation signal"
     polyA_signal    4660..4741
                     /label=SV40 poly(A) signal
                     /note="SV40 polyadenylation signal"
     promoter        5058..5076
                     /label=T7 promoter
                     /note="promoter for bacteriophage T7 RNA polymerase"
     primer_bind     complement(5352..5371)
                     /label=pENTR-R
                     /note="pENTR vectors, reverse primer"
     CDS             5363..6172
                     /codon_start=1
                     /gene="aph(3')-Ia"
                     /product="aminoglycoside phosphotransferase"
                     /label=KanR
                     /note="confers resistance to kanamycin in bacteria or G418
                     (Geneticin(R)) in eukaryotes"
                     /translation="MSHIQRETSRPRLNSNMDADLYGYKWARDNVGQSGATIYRLYGKP
                     DAPELFLKHGKGSVANDVTDEMVRLNWLTEFMPLPTIKHFIRTPDDAWLLTTAIPGKTA
                     FQVLEEYPDSGENIVDALAVFLRRLHSIPVCNCPFNSDRVFRLAQAQSRMNNGLVDASD
                     FDDERNGWPVEQVWKEMHKLLPFSPDSVVTHGDFSLDNLIFDEGKLIGCIDVGRVGIAD
                     RYQDLAILWNCLGEFSPSLQKRLFQKYGIDNPDMNKLQFHLMLDEFF"
     primer_bind     complement(5430..5449)
                     /label=Kan-R
                     /note="Kanamycin resistance gene, reverse primer"
     rep_origin      6315..70
                     /direction=RIGHT
                     /label=ori
                     /note="high-copy-number ColE1/pMB1/pBR322/pUC origin of
                     replication"
     primer_bind     6804..6823
                     /label=pBR322ori-F
                     /note="pBR322 origin, forward primer"
ORIGIN
        1 cgggtttcgc cacctctgac ttgagcgtcg atttttgtga tgctcgtcag gggggcggag
       61 cctatggaaa aacgccagca acgcggcctt tttacggttc ctggcctttt gctggccttt
      121 tgctcacatg ttctttcctg cgttatcccc tgattctgtg gataaccgta ttaccgcctt
      181 tgagtgagct gataccgctc gccgcagccg aacgaccgag cgcagcgagt cagtgagcga
      241 ggaagcggaa cagatttaaa tggtaccgag cagaggtgta aaaagtactc aaaaatttta
      301 ctcaagtgaa agtacaagta cttagggaaa attttactca attaaaagta aaagtatctg
      361 gctagaatct tacttgagta aaagtaaaaa agtactccat taaaattgta cttgagtatt
      421 aaggaagtaa aagtaaaagc aagaaagaaa actagagtgg tctcccttta gtgagggtca
      481 attgatggga ggcgttcggg ccacagcgga cacgcaggtg cgcaacgcaa ttaatgtgag
      541 ttagctcact cattaggcac cccaggcttt acactttatg cttccggctc gtatgttgtg
      601 tggaattgtg agcggataac aatttcacac aggaaacagc tatgaccatg attacgccaa
      661 gcgcgcaatt aaccctcact aaagggaaca aaagctggag gacctcgagg gggggcccgg
      721 tacccaattc gccctatagt gagtcgtatt acgcgcgctc actggccgtc gttttacaac
      781 gtcgtgactg ggaaaaccct ggcgttaccc aacttaatcg ccttgcagca catccccctt
      841 tcgccagctg gcgtaatagc gaagaggccc gcaccgatcg cccttcccaa cagttgcgca
      901 gcctgaatgg cgaatggacc tgccacactt cccggagcca cgaacttctc tctgttaaag
      961 caagcaggag acgtggaaga aaaccccggt ccttctagaa agctactgtc ttctatcgaa
     1021 caagcatgcg atatttgccg acttaaaaag ctcaagtgct ccaaagaaaa accgaagtgc
     1081 gccaagtgtc tgaagaacaa ctgggagtgt cgctactctc ccaaaaccaa aaggtctccg
     1141 ctgactaggg cacatctgac agaagtggaa tcaaggctag aaagactgga acagctattt
     1201 ctactgattt ttcctcgaga agaccttgac atgattttga aaatggattc tttacaggat
     1261 ataaaagcat tgttaacagg attatttgta caagataatg tgaataaaga tgccgtcaca
     1321 gatagattgg cttcagtgga gactgatatg cctctaacat tgagacagca tagaataagt
     1381 gcgacatcat catcggaaga gagtagtaac aaaggtcaaa gacagttgac tgtatcgtcg
     1441 aggtcgaccc cgggaataca gatctctcga gccgcccccc cgaccgatgt cagcctgggg
     1501 gacgagctcc acttagacgg cgaggacgtg gcgatggcgc atgccgacgc gctagacgat
     1561 ttcgatctgg acatgttggg ggacggggat tccccgggtc cgggatttac cccccacgac
     1621 tccgccccct acggcgctct ggatatgtaa aactagtaat taagtctcag ccaccgttaa
     1681 ctgaacatgt caaaacctgt ggagactgtt gagatttgat gttctgaaaa gataaagcct
     1741 ataaataaaa tgttgcccaa atttcctgcc tgatgttttt ctttgtcttt gctacatggc
     1801 tttgctgctc ggatcggctc actctgtgta tgccacgttc actttgtact ctccttctca
     1861 cggtaggttt attattttta gatgtgcagt tagtttctgt gaaataacac accacacact
     1921 gatattgtct gtgcattgac ttggtgagtg cacattgttt ttgatcttga catatttata
     1981 tttgattgat caggtgaact gtgtgaatct aaagtgctcc atacagatgt tctgcattga
     2041 aaatattctc attttattag tggaagtgag tgtatgccac atccaatcaa tttcagcaaa
     2101 caccccagta tgatttaatg caaaaaaatg aaggtatcaa acacgcatta ctactttgca
     2161 gttaaatatt taacatttat tccaacacga aaaaaagcag taaataacac tttgacaaac
     2221 acgtcaggac atcttatttt tgtcaccctc acaggcaatt tagtataata tattatatat
     2281 atatatatat catataataa tattcagtat aatatatata tatatatcat attataatat
     2341 tcagtataat ataaaacaca aacacatata tgtataatat aatataacat ttttatttat
     2401 tgagatgcct ctatggaccg tgttataaga agtaaagatc aggagaagta aacatgaagt
     2461 gtaattatga atactgatgt taaattaagc tatgatgagt tttcactgtt aatttaccat
     2521 ctcaattaaa tgttgatgcc tccatgacca agttaagcag atgagactga ggacaactgt
     2581 agaagacaag atgttcactt tgctgaatat agctggcttg acagttatct atgactctat
     2641 aaatatatat atattttttt tttataaaat gatttattta taactatata tccatttctc
     2701 agacaggtgc ttcatatccc tcactcccgt agctgtccat gctggatctg tccccgttgt
     2761 ttttaaaaag ctaaataagt tattaacatg actgcatcca gcgagccaaa cctgtctggt
     2821 gtacagctac cagagaagct tgagatccta gtcaccggcg gcattcatcc atccttttca
     2881 tccctcaaat ctctcattca cgtccccctc cccatctgca cactttatct cattttccac
     2941 cctgctggaa tctgagcact tgtgcagtta tcagggctcc tgtatttagg aggctctggg
     3001 tgtccatgta ggggacgaac agaaacactg cagaccttta tagaagaaca aatgataaga
     3061 gtcctcatac ataaagactc cattagaaac gtcagtgacc caggagccca gaccaacagc
     3121 aaagcagaca gtgaaggatc cacagcctga ctaactcgac aaaccccccc aaacctaagg
     3181 tgagttgatc tttaagcttt ttacattttc agctcgcata tatcaattcg cgcgcattgt
     3241 cacactagca cccactagcg gtcagactgc agattgcagc acgaaacagg aagctgactc
     3301 cacatggtca catgctcact gaagtgttga cttccctgac agctgtgcac tttctaaacc
     3361 ggttttctca ttcatttaca gttcagccgg aattcacctc gagaccatgg ctccaaagaa
     3421 gaagcgtaag gtaaccatgg tgagcaaggg cgaggagctg ttcaccgggg tggtgcccat
     3481 cctggtcgag ctggacggcg acgtaaacgg ccacaagttc agcgtgtccg gcgagggcga
     3541 gggcgatgcc acctacggca agctgaccct gaagttcatc tgcaccaccg gcaagctgcc
     3601 cgtgccctgg cccaccctcg tgaccaccct gacctacggc gtgcagtgct tcagccgcta
     3661 ccccgaccac atgaagcagc acgacttctt caagtccgcc atgcccgaag gctacgtcca
     3721 ggagcgcacc atcttcttca aggacgacgg caactacaag acccgcgccg aggtgaagtt
     3781 cgagggcgac accctggtga accgcatcga gctgaagggc atcgacttca aggaggacgg
     3841 caacatcctg gggcacaagc tggagtacaa ctacaacagc cacaacgtct atatcatggc
     3901 cgacaagcag aagaacggca tcaaggtgaa cttcaagatc cgccacaaca tcgaggacgg
     3961 cagcgtgcag ctcgccgacc actaccagca gaacaccccc atcggcgacg gccccgtgct
     4021 gctgcccgac aaccactacc tgagcaccca gtccgccctg agcaaagacc ccaacgagaa
     4081 gcgcgatcac atggtcctgc tggagttcgt gaccgccgcc gggatcactc tcggcatgga
     4141 cgagctgtac aagtaaagat ctgtgccttc tagttgccag ccatctgttg tttgcccctc
     4201 ccccgtgcct tccttgaccc tggaaggtgc cactcccact gtcctttcct aataaaatga
     4261 ggaaattgca tcgcattgtc tgagtaggtg tcattctatt ctggggggtg gggtggggca
     4321 ggacagcaag ggggaggatt gggaagacaa tagcaggcat gctggggatg cggtgggctc
     4381 tatggcttct gaggcggaaa gaaccaaagg gcgaattaat tcattgatga gtttggacaa
     4441 accacaacta gaatgcagtg aaaaaaatgc tttatttgtg aaatttgtga tgctattgct
     4501 ttatttgtaa ccattataag ctgcaataaa caagttaaca acaacaattg cattcatttt
     4561 atgtttcagg ttcaggggga ggtgtgggag gttttttaaa gcaagtaaaa cctctacaaa
     4621 tgtggtcatt gatgagtttg gacaaaccac aactagaatg cagtgaaaaa aatgctttat
     4681 ttgtgaaatt tgtgatgcta ttgctttatt tgtaaccatt ataagctgca ataaacaagt
     4741 taacaacaac aattgcattc attttatgtt tcaggttcag ggggaggtgt gggaggtttt
     4801 ttaaagcaag taaaacctct acaaatgtgg tcattcagat caattaaccc tcacccgggc
     4861 tagcgatgca tgggagctct gacgtacgtt gtctagcaag gaagtgaaga gctatccgga
     4921 tatatatgta tgttatcata actgtactgg ctatgtcagg tggtaatgac tgtaacgtta
     4981 cgttactcgt tgtaggcacg acattgaata tgctcttctc cgctgtggcc cgaacgcctc
     5041 ccgctagcga tgggatctaa tacgactcac tatagggaga ccaagggaaa atagaatgaa
     5101 gtgatctcca aaaaataagt actttttgac tgtaaataaa attgtaagga gtaaaaagta
     5161 cttttttttc taaaaaaatg taattaagta aaagtaaaag tattgatttt taattgtact
     5221 caagtaaagt aaaaatcccc aaaaataata cttaagtaca gtaatcaagt aaaattactc
     5281 aagtacttta cacctctggg atccagctgc atcatgaaca ataaaactgt ctgcttacat
     5341 aaacagtaat acaaggggtg ttatgagcca tattcaacgg gaaacgtcga ggccgcgatt
     5401 aaattccaac atggatgctg atttatatgg gtataaatgg gctcgcgata atgtcgggca
     5461 atcaggtgcg acaatctatc gcttgtatgg gaagcccgat gcgccagagt tgtttctgaa
     5521 acatggcaaa ggtagcgttg ccaatgatgt tacagatgag atggtcagac taaactggct
     5581 gacggaattt atgcctcttc cgaccatcaa gcattttatc cgtactcctg atgatgcatg
     5641 gttactcacc actgcgatcc ccggaaaaac agcattccag gtattagaag aatatcctga
     5701 ttcaggtgaa aatattgttg atgcgctggc agtgttcctg cgccggttgc attcgattcc
     5761 tgtttgtaat tgtcctttta acagcgatcg cgtatttcgt ctcgctcagg cgcaatcacg
     5821 aatgaataac ggtttggttg atgcgagtga ttttgatgac gagcgtaatg gctggcctgt
     5881 tgaacaagtc tggaaagaaa tgcataaact tttgccattc tcaccggatt cagtcgtcac
     5941 tcatggtgat ttctcacttg ataaccttat ttttgacgag gggaaattaa taggttgtat
     6001 tgatgttgga cgagtcggaa tcgcagaccg ataccaggat cttgccatcc tatggaactg
     6061 cctcggtgag ttttctcctt cattacagaa acggcttttt caaaaatatg gtattgataa
     6121 tcctgatatg aataaattgc agtttcattt gatgctcgat gagtttttct aatcagaatt
     6181 ggttaattgg ttgtaacact ggcaaaaagg atctaggtga agatcctttt tgataatctc
     6241 atgaccaaaa tcccttaacg tgagttttcg ttccactgag cgtcagaccc cgtagaaaag
     6301 atcaaaggat cttcttgaga tccttttttt ctgcgcgtaa tctgctgctt gcaaacaaaa
     6361 aaaccaccgc taccagcggt ggtttgtttg ccggatcaag agctaccaac tctttttccg
     6421 aaggtaactg gcttcagcag agcgcagata ccaaatactg ttcttctagt gtagccgtag
     6481 ttaggccacc acttcaagaa ctctgtagca ccgcctacat acctcgctct gctaatcctg
     6541 ttaccagtgg ctgctgccag tggcgataag tcgtgtctta ccgggttgga ctcaagacga
     6601 tagttaccgg ataaggcgca gcggtcgggc tgaacggggg gttcgtgcac acagcccagc
     6661 ttggagcgaa cgacctacac cgaactgaga tacctacagc gtgagctatg agaaagcgcc
     6721 acggttcccg aagggagaaa ggcggacagg tatccggtaa gcggcagggt cggaacagga
     6781 gagcgcacga gggagcttcc agggggaaac gcctggtatc tttatagtcc tgt
//
