[The description below was written by a language model from this plasmid's Addgene catalogue record and the feature table of its GenBank file.]
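Description:
pPRISM-gal4-VP16-cmlc2-eGFP is a 6.8 kb circular donor plasmid for precise CRISPR-directed genomic integration by the GeneWeld method, in which short homology arms direct insertion of a cargo cassette at a nuclease-cut target locus. It is built on the pK backbone and is propagated in E. coli from a high-copy ColE1/pUC-type origin, with selection through an aph(3')-Ia kanamycin resistance gene. The record lists zebrafish as the species and notes that the plasmid may also work in other organisms.

The roughly 4 kb payload carries two functional units. The primary cargo is the Gal4/VP16 transcriptional activator. The feature table annotates only its yeast GAL4 DNA-binding domain, and neither the VP16 activation portion nor any promoter for this coding sequence is annotated. Expression therefore presumably depends on the targeted locus after integration, though the record does not say so explicitly. The depositor notes that Gal4-VP16 is intended for use with a UAS expression line, so an integrated allele can act as a locus-specific driver. The secondary unit is a marker in which a cardiac myosin light chain 2 (cmlc2) promoter, described by the depositor but not annotated, drives EGFP fused to an SV40 nuclear localization signal. This should give nuclear green fluorescence in the heart as a visible indicator of carriers. A bGH polyadenylation signal follows EGFP, and two SV40 poly(A) signals lie downstream.

Just upstream of the GAL4 sequence sits a lac promoter/operator and lacZ-alpha segment containing T3 and T7 promoters and M13 primer sites. The homology-arm cloning sites and guide RNA target sites are not annotated. The repository found some discrepancies between its quality-control sequence and the depositor's sequence, which the depositor says do not affect function.
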