Addgene plasmid #117782: pPRISM-gal4-VP16-cmlc2-eGFP
Purpose: Donor for precise CRISPR directed genomic integration using the GeneWeld method
Depositing lab: Jeffrey Essner. Publication: Efficient targeted integration directed by short homology in zebrafish and mammalian cells. Wierson WA, Welker JM, Almeida MP, Mann CM, Webster DA, Torrie ME, Weiss TJ, Kambakam S, Vollbrecht MK, Lan M, McKeighan KC, Levey J, Ming Z, Wehmeier A, Mikelson CS, Haltom JA, Kwan KM, Chien CB, Balciunas D, Ekker SC, Clark KJ, Webber BR, Moriarity BS, Solin SL, Carlson DF, Dobbs DL, McGrail M, Essner J. Elife. 2020 May 15;9. pii: 53968. doi: 10.7554/eLife.53968. PubMed 32412410.
Backbone
  Vector backbone: pK
  Backbone manufacturer: Karl J. Clark
  Backbone size w/o insert (bp): 2856
  Vector type: Synthetic Biology
Growth in bacteria
  Bacterial resistance: Kanamycin, 50 μg/mL
  Growth temperature: 30°C
  Growth strain: NEB Stable
  Copy number: High Copy
Gene/Insert
  Gene/Insert name: gal4/VP16
  Species: D. rerio (zebrafish)
  Insert size (bp): 3977
  Cloning method: Gibson Cloning
  Sequencing primers: 5′ aaaagcaagaaagaaaactagagtgg; 3′ atggctcataacaccccttg
Terms and licenses: Academic/Nonprofit Terms; Industry Terms: Not Available to Industry
Depositor comments: Secondary gene is a cardiac-myosin-light-chain-2 promoter driving NLS-eGFP. Online tools and cloning help available at <www.genesculpt.org/gtaghd/>. gal4-VP16 should be used in conjunction with a UAS expression line. May work in additional species beyond those listed. Please note that some discrepancies were found between Addgene's quality control result and the depositor's provided sequence. The depositor noted that these discrepancies do NOT affect plasmid function.
How to cite: pPRISM-gal4-VP16-cmlc2-eGFP was a gift from Jeffrey Essner (Addgene plasmid # 117782 ; http://n2t.net/addgene:117782 ; RRID:Addgene_117782)
