>Addgene plasmid #117782 | pPRISM-gal4-VP16-cmlc2-eGFP | depositor partial sequence | sequence record 222299 | Backbone
TGAAGAGCTATCCGGATATATATGTATGTTATCATAACTGTACTGGCTATGTCAGGTGGTAATGACTGTA
ACGTTACGTTACTCGTTGTAGGCACGACATTGAATATGCTCTTCTCCGCTGTGGCCCGAACGCCTCCCGC
TAGCGATGGGATCTAATACGACTCACTATAGGGAGACCAAGGGAAAATAGAATGAAGTGATCTCCAAAAA
ATAAGTACTTTTTGACTGTAAATAAAATTGTAAGGAGTAAAAAGTACTTTTTTTTCTAAAAAAATGTAAT
TAAGTAAAAGTAAAAGTATTGATTTTTAATTGTACTCAAGTAAAGTAAAAATCCCCAAAAATAATACTTA
AGTACAGTAATCAAGTAAAATTACTCAAGTACTTTACACCTCTGGGATCCAGCTGCATCATGAACAATAA
AACTGTCTGCTTACATAAACAGTAATACAAGGGGTGTTATGAGCCATATTCAACGGGAAACGTCGAGGCC
GCGATTAAATTCCAACATGGATGCTGATTTATATGGGTATAAATGGGCTCGCGATAATGTCGGGCAATCA
GGTGCGACAATCTATCGCTTGTATGGGAAGCCCGATGCGCCAGAGTTGTTTCTGAAACATGGCAAAGGTA
GCGTTGCCAATGATGTTACAGATGAGATGGTCAGACTAAACTGGCTGACGGAATTTATGCCTCTTCCGAC
CATCAAGCATTTTATCCGTACTCCTGATGATGCATGGTTACTCACCACTGCGATCCCCGGAAAAACAGCA
TTCCAGGTATTAGAAGAATATCCTGATTCAGGTGAAAATATTGTTGATGCGCTGGCAGTGTTCCTGCGCC
GGTTGCATTCGATTCCTGTTTGTAATTGTCCTTTTAACAGCGATCGCGTATTTCGTCTCGCTCAGGCGCA
ATCACGAATGAATAACGGTTTGGTTGATGCGAGTGATTTTGATGACGAGCGTAATGGCTGGCCTGTTGAA
CAAGTCTGGAAAGAAATGCATAAACTTTTGCCATTCTCACCGGATTCAGTCGTCACTCATGGTGATTTCT
CACTTGATAACCTTATTTTTGACGAGGGGAAATTAATAGGTTGTATTGATGTTGGACGAGTCGGAATCGC
AGACCGATACCAGGATCTTGCCATCCTATGGAACTGCCTCGGTGAGTTTTCTCCTTCATTACAGAAACGG
CTTTTTCAAAAATATGGTATTGATAATCCTGATATGAATAAATTGCAGTTTCATTTGATGCTCGATGAGT
TTTTCTAATCAGAATTGGTTAATTGGTTGTAACACTGGCAAAAAGGATCTAGGTGAAGATCCTTTTTGAT
AATCTCATGACCAAAATCCCTTAACGTGAGTTTTCGTTCCACTGAGCGTCAGACCCCGTAGAAAAGATCA
AAGGATCTTCTTGAGATCCTTTTTTTCTGCGCGTAATCTGCTGCTTGCAAACAAAAAAACCACCGCTACC
AGCGGTGGTTTGTTTGCCGGATCAAGAGCTACCAACTCTTTTTCCGAAGGTAACTGGCTTCAGCAGAGCG
CAGATACCAAATACTGTTCTTCTAGTGTAGCCGTAGTTAGGCCACCACTTCAAGAACTCTGTAGCACCGC
CTACATACCTCGCTCTGCTAATCCTGTTACCAGTGGCTGCTGCCAGTGGCGATAAGTCGTGTCTTACCGG
GTTGGACTCAAGACGATAGTTACCGGATAAGGCGCAGCGGTCGGGCTGAACGGGGGGTTCGTGCACACAG
CCCAGCTTGGAGCGAACGACCTACACCGAACTGAGATACCTACAGCGTGAGCTATGAGAAAGCGCCACGG
TTCCCGAAGGGAGAAAGGCGGACAGGTATCCGGTAAGCGGCAGGGTCGGAACAGGAGAGCGCACGAGGGA
GCTTCCAGGGGGAAACGCCTGGTATCTTTATAGTCCTGTCGGGTTTCGCCACCTCTGACTTGAGCGTCGA
TTTTTGTGATGCTCGTCAGGGGGGCGGAGCCTATGGAAAAACGCCAGCAACGCGGCCTTTTTACGGTTCC
TGGCCTTTTGCTGGCCTTTTGCTCACATGTTCTTTCCTGCGTTATCCCCTGATTCTGTGGATAACCGTAT
TACCGCCTTTGAGTGAGCTGATACCGCTCGCCGCAGCCGAACGACCGAGCGCAGCGAGTCAGTGAGCGAG
GAAGCGGAACAGATTTAAATGGTACCGAGCAGAGGTGTAAAAAGTACTCAAAAATTTTACTCAAGTGAAA
GTACAAGTACTTAGGGAAAATTTTACTCAATTAAAAGTAAAAGTATCTGGCTAGAATCTTACTTGAGTAA
AAGTAAAAAAGTACTCCATTAAAATTGTACTTGAGTATTAAGGAAGTAAAAGTAAAAGCAAGAAAGAAAA
CTAGAGTGGTCTCCCTTTAGTGAGGGTCAATTGATGGGAGGCGTTCGGGCCACAGCGGACACGCAGGTGC
GCAACGCAATTAATGTGAGTTAGCTCACTCATTAGGCACCCCAGGCTTTACACTTTATGCTTCCGGCTCG
TATGTTGTGTGGAATTGTGAGCGGATAACAATTTCACACAGGAAACAGCTATGACCATGATTACGCCAAG
CGCGCAATTAACCCTCACTAAAGGGAACAAAAGCTGGAGGACCTCGAGGGGGGGCCCGGTACCCAATTCG
CCCTATAGTGAGTCGTATTACGCGCGCTCACTGGCCGTCGTTTTACAACGTCGTGACTGGGAAAACCCTG
GCGTTACCCAACTTAATCGCCTTGCAGCACATCCCCCTTTCGCCAGCTGGCGTAATAGCGAAGAGGCCCG
CACCGATCGCCCTTCCCAACAGTTGCGCAGCCTGAATGGCGAATGGACCTGCCACA
