>Addgene plasmid #117782 | pPRISM-gal4-VP16-cmlc2-eGFP | depositor partial sequence | sequence record 222300 | Insert
CTTCCCGGAGCCACGAACTTCTCTCTGTTAAAGCAAGCAGGAGACGTGGAAGAAAACCCCGGTCCTTCTA
GAAAGCTACTGTCTTCTATCGAACAAGCATGCGATATTTGCCGACTTAAAAAGCTCAAGTGCTCCAAAGA
AAAACCGAAGTGCGCCAAGTGTCTGAAGAACAACTGGGAGTGTCGCTACTCTCCCAAAACCAAAAGGTCT
CCGCTGACTAGGGCACATCTGACAGAAGTGGAATCAAGGCTAGAAAGACTGGAACAGCTATTTCTACTGA
TTTTTCCTCGAGAAGACCTTGACATGATTTTGAAAATGGATTCTTTACAGGATATAAAAGCATTGTTAAC
AGGATTATTTGTACAAGATAATGTGAATAAAGATGCCGTCACAGATAGATTGGCTTCAGTGGAGACTGAT
ATGCCTCTAACATTGAGACAGCATAGAATAAGTGCGACATCATCATCGGAAGAGAGTAGTAACAAAGGTC
AAAGACAGTTGACTGTATCGTCGAGGTCGACCCCGGGAATACAGATCTCTCGAGCCGCCCCCCCGACCGA
TGTCAGCCTGGGGGACGAGCTCCACTTAGACGGCGAGGACGTGGCGATGGCGCATGCCGACGCGCTAGAC
GATTTCGATCTGGACATGTTGGGGGACGGGGATTCCCCGGGTCCGGGATTTACCCCCCACGACTCCGCCC
CCTACGGCGCTCTGGATATGTAAAACTAGTAATTAAGTCTCAGCCACCGTTAACTGAACATGTCAAAACC
TGTGGAGACTGTTGAGATTTGATGTTCTGAAAAGATAAAGCCTATAAATAAAATGTTGCCCAAATTTCCT
GCCTGATGTTTTTCTTTGTCTTTGCTACATGGCTTTGCTGCTCGGATCGGCTCACTCTGTGTATGCCACG
TTCACTTTGTACTCTCCTTCTCACGGTAGGTTTATTATTTTTAGATGTGCAGTTAGTTTCTGTGAAATAA
CACACCACACACTGATATTGTCTGTGCATTGACTTGGTGAGTGCACATTGTTTTTGATCTTGACATATTT
ATATTTGATTGATCAGGTGAACTGTGTGAATCTAAAGTGCTCCATACAGATGTTCTGCATTGAAAATATT
CTCATTTTATTAGTGGAAGTGAGTGTATGCCACATCCAATCAATTTCAGCAAACACCCCAGTATGATTTA
ATGCAAAAAAATGAAGGTATCAAACACGCATTACTACTTTGCAGTTAAATATTTAACATTTATTCCAACA
CGAAAAAAAGCAGTAAATAACACTTTGACAAACACGTCAGGACATCTTATTTTTGTCACCCTCACAGGCA
ATTTAGTATAATATATTATATATATATATATATCATATAATAATATTCAGTATAATATATATATATATAT
CATATTATAATATTCAGTATAATATAAAACACAAACACATATATGTATAATATAATATAACATTTTTATT
TATTGAGATGCCTCTATGGACCGTGTTATAAGAAGTAAAGATCAGGAGAAGTAAACATGAAGTGTAATTA
TGAATACTGATGTTAAATTAAGCTATGATGAGTTTTCACTGTTAATTTACCATCTCAATTAAATGTTGAT
GCCTCCATGACCAAGTTAAGCAGATGAGACTGAGACAACTGTAGAAGACAAGATGTTCACTTTGCTGAAT
ATAGCTGGCTTGACAGTTATCTATGACTCTATAAATATATATATATTTTTTTTTTTATAAAATGATTTAT
TTATAACTATATATCCATTTCTCAGACAGGTGCTTCATATCCCTCACTCCCGTAGCTGTCCATGCTGGAT
CTGTCCCCGTTGTTTTTAAAAAGCTAAATAAGTTATTAACATGACTGCATCCAGCGAGCCAAACCTGTCT
GGTGTACAGCTACCAGAGAAGCTTGAGATCCTAGTCACCGGCGGCATTCATCCATCCTTTTCATCCCTCA
AATCTCTCATTCACGTCCCCCTCCCCATCTGCACACTTTATCTCATTTTCCACCCTGCTGGAATCTGAGC
ACTTGTGCAGTTATCAGGGCTCCTGTATTTAGGAGGCTCTGGGTGTCCATGTAGGGGACGAACAGAAACA
CTGCAGACCTTTATAGAAGAACAAATGATAAGAGTCCTCATACATAAAGACTCCATTAGAAACGTCAGTG
ACCCAGGAGCCCAGACCAACAGCAAAGCAGACAGTGAAGGATCCACAGCCTGACTAACTCGACAAACCCC
CCCAAACCTAAGGTGAGTTGATCTTTAAGCTTTTTACATTTTCAGCTCGCATATATCAATTCGCGCGCAT
TGTCACACTAGCACCCACTAGCGGTCAGACTGCAGATTGCAGCACGAAACAGGAAGCTGACTCCACATGG
TCACATGCTCACTGAAGTGTTGACTTCCCTGACAGCTGTGCACTTTCTAAACCGGTTTTCTCATTCATTT
ACAGTTCAGCCGGAATTCACCTCGAGACCATGGCTCCAAAGAAGAAGCGTAAGGTAACCATGGTGAGCAA
GGGCGAGGAGCTGTTCACCGGGGTGGTGCCCATCCTGGTCGAGCTGGACGGCGACGTAAACGGCCACAAG
TTCAGCGTGTCCGGCGAGGGCGAGGGCGATGCCACCTACGGCAAGCTGACCCTGAAGTTCATCTGCACCA
CCGGCAAGCTGCCCGTGCCCTGGCCCACCCTCGTGACCACCCTGACCTACGGCGTGCAGTGCTTCAGCCG
CTACCCCGACCACATGAAGCAGCACGACTTCTTCAAGTCCGCCATGCCCGAAGGCTACGTCCAGGAGCGC
ACCATCTTCTTCAAGGACGACGGCAACTACAAGACCCGCGCCGAGGTGAAGTTCGAGGGCGACACCCTGG
TGAACCGCATCGAGCTGAAGGGCATCGACTTCAAGGAGGACGGCAACATCCTGGGGCACAAGCTGGAGTA
CAACTACAACAGCCACAACGTCTATATCATGGCCGACAAGCAGAAGAACGGCATCAAGGTGAACTTCAAG
ATCCGCCACAACATCGAGGACGGCAGCGTGCAGCTCGCCGACCACTACCAGCAGAACACCCCCATCGGCG
ACGGCCCCGTGCTGCTGCCCGACAACCACTACCTGAGCACCCAGTCCGCCCTGAGCAAAGACCCCAACGA
GAAGCGCGATCACATGGTCCTGCTGGAGTTCGTGACCGCCGCCGGGATCACTCTCGGCATGGACGAGCTG
TACAAGTAAAGATCTGTGCCTTCTAGTTGCCAGCCATCTGTTGTTTGCCCCTCCCCCGTGCCTTCCTTGA
CCCTGGAAGGTGCCACTCCCACTGTCCTTTCCTAATAAAATGAGGAAATTGCATCGCATTGTCTGAGTAG
GTGTCATTCTATTCTGGGGGGTGGGGTGGGGCAGGACAGCAAGGGGGAGGATTGGGAAGACAATAGCAGG
CATGCTGGGGATGCGGTGGGCTCTATGGCTTCTGAGGCGGAAAGAACCAAAGGGCGAATTAATTCATTGA
TGAGTTTGGACAAACCACAACTAGAATGCAGTGAAAAAAATGCTTTATTTGTGAAATTTGTGATGCTATT
GCTTTATTTGTAACCATTATAAGCTGCAATAAACAAGTTAACAACAACAATTGCATTCATTTTATGTTTC
AGGTTCAGGGGGAGGTGTGGGAGGTTTTTTAAAGCAAGTAAAACCTCTACAAATGTGGTCATTGATGAGT
TTGGACAAACCACAACTAGAATGCAGTGAAAAAAATGCTTTATTTGTGAAATTTGTGATGCTATTGCTTT
ATTTGTAACCATTATAAGCTGCAATAAACAAGTTAACAACAACAATTGCATTCATTTTATGTTTCAGGTT
CAGGGGGAGGTGTGGGAGGTTTTTTAAAGCAAGTAAAACCTCTACAAATGTGGTCATTCAGATCAATTAA
CCCTCACCCGGGCTAGCGATGCATGGGAGCTCTGACGTACGTTGTCTAGCAAGGAAG
